>Addgene plasmid #168414 | pTL353 | addgene full sequence | sequence record 349811 | Addgene NGS Result
CGGTGCGGGCCTCTTCGCTATTACGCCAGATCCTTTTGTTGTTTCCGGGTGTACAATATGGACTTCCTCT
TTTCTGGCAACCAAACCCATACATCGGGATTCCTATAATACCTTCGTTGGTCTCCCTAACATGTAGGTGG
CGGAGGGGAGATATACAATAGAACAGATACCAGACAAGACATAATGGGCTAAACAAGACTACACCAATTA
CACTGCCTCATTGATGGTGGTACATAACGAACTAATACTGTAGCCCTAGACTTGATAGCCATCATCATAT
CGAAGTTTCACTACCCTTTTTCCATTTGCCATCTATTGAAGTAATAATAGGCGCATGCAACTTCTTTTCT
TTTTTTTTCTTTTCTCTCTCCCCCGTTGTTGTCTCACCATATCCGCAATGACAAAAAAATGATGGAAGAC
ACTAAAGGAAAAAATTAACGACAAAGACAGCACCAACAGATGTCGTTGTTCCAGAGCTGATGAGGGGTAT
CTCGAAGCACACGAAACTTTTTCCTTCCTTCATTCACGCACACTACTCTCTAATGAGCAACGGTATACGG
CCTTCCTTCCAGTTACTTGAATTTGAAATAAAAAAAAGTTTGCTGTCTTGCTATCAAGTATAAATAGACC
TGCAATTATTAATCTTTTGTTTCCTCGTCATTGTTCTCGTTCCCTTTCTTCCTTGTTTCTTTTTCTGCAC
AATATTTCAAGCTATACCAAGCATACAATCAACTCCAAGCTTGAAGCAAGCCTCCTGAAAGATGAAGCTA
CTGTCTTCTATCGAACAAGCATGCGATATTTGCCGACTTAAAAAGCTCAAGTGCTCCAAAGAAAAACCGA
AGTGCGCCAAGTGTCTGAAGAACAACTGGGAGTGTCGCTACTCTCCCAAAACCAAAAGGTCTCCGCTGAC
TAGGGCACATCTGACAGAAGTGGAATCAAGGCTAGAAAGACTGGAACAGCTATTTCTACTGATTTTTCCT
CGAGAAGACCTTGACATGATTTTGAAAATGGATTCTTTACAGGATATAAAAGCATTGTTAACAGGATTAT
TTGTACAAGATAATGTGAATAAAGATGCCGTCACAGATAGATTGGCTTCAGTGGAGACTGATATGCCTCT
AACATTGAGACAGCATAGAATAAGTGCGACATCATCATCGGAAGAGAGTAGTAACAAAGGTCAAAGACAG
TTGACTGTATCGCCGGAATTTGTAATACGACTCACTATAGGGCGAGCCGCCATCATGGAGGAGCAGAAGC
TGATCTCAGAGGAGGACCTGCATATGGCCATGGAGGCCGAATTCATCAAACGCGTGGAGCTGAAAGTTAG
CGTGAACTGCTGCGATGGCTGCCGCAGCAAAGTGCTGAAAGCCCTGAATCTGAAAGGCGTGCTGCGCACC
GAAGTTCATCCGACCGCAGGTCGCGTTGCCGTGGTTGGTGATGTGGATGCCGGTCGCCTGGTGAAACGCC
TGGCCAAAGTGGGCAAGATTGCCGAAGTGATTGTGGTTGCCCAGCCGAGCCCGGAAGTGGAACGTCGTCG
TCGCGATGTGGGTGGCAGCAAAAAAGGATCCGTCGACCTGCAGCGGCCGCATAACTAGCATAACCCCTTG
GGGCCTCTAAACGGGTCTTGAGGGGTTTTTTGCGCGCTTGCAGCCAAGCTAATTCCGGGCGAATTTCTTA
TGATTTATGATTTTTATTATTAAATAAGTTATAAAAAAAATAAGTGTATACAAATTTTAAAGTGACTCTT
AGGTTTTAAAACGAAAATTCTTATTCTTGAGTAACTCTTTCCTGTAGGTCAGGTTGCTTTCTCAGGTATA
GCATGAGGTCGCTCTTATTGACCACACCTCTACCGGCATGCAAGCTTGGCGTAATCATGGTCATAGCTGT
TTCCTGTGTGAAATTGTTATCCGCTCACAATTCCACACAACATACGAGCCGGAAGCATAAAGTGTAAAGC
CTGGGGTGCCTAATGAGTGAGCTAACTCACATTAATTGCGTTGCGCTCACTGCCCGCTTTCCAGTCGGGA
AACCTGTCGTGCCAGCTGCATTAATGAATCGGCCAACGCGCGGGGAGAGGCGGTTTGCGTATTGGGCGCT
CTTCCGCTTCCTCGCTCACTGACTCGCTGCGCTCGGTCGTTCGGCTGCGGCGAGCGGTATCAGCTCACTC
AAAGGCGGTAATACGGTTATCCACAGAATCAGGGGATAACGCAGGAAAGAACATGTGAGCAAAAGGCCAG
CAAAAGGCCAGGAACCGTAAAAAGGCCGCGTTGCTGGCGTTTTTCCATAGGCTCCGCCCCCCTGACGAGC
ATCACAAAAATCGACGCTCAAGTCAGAGGTGGCGAAACCCGACAGGACTATAAAGATACCAGGCGTTTCC
CCCTGGAAGCTCCCTCGTGCGCTCTCCTGTTCCGACCCTGCCGCTTACCGGATACCTGTCCGCCTTTCTC
CCTTCGGGAAGCGTGGCGCTTTCTCATAGCTCACGCTGTAGGTATCTCAGTTCGGTGTAGGTCGTTCGCT
CCAAGCTGGGCTGTGTGCACGAACCCCCCGTTCAGCCCGACCGCTGCGCCTTATCCGGTAACTATCGTCT
TGAGTCCAACCCGGTAAGACACGACTTATCGCCACTGGCAGCAGCCACTGGTAACAGGATTAGCAGAGCG
AGGTATGTAGGCGGTGCTACAGAGTTCTTGAAGTGGTGGCCTAACTACGGCTACACTAGAAGAACAGTAT
TTGGTATCTGCGCTCTGCTGAAGCCAGTTACCTTCGGAAAAAGAGTTGGTAGCTCTTGATCCGGCAAACA
AACCACCGCTGGTAGCGGTGGTTTTTTTGTTTGCAAGCAGCAGATTACGCGCAGAAAAAAAGGATCTCAA
GAAGATCCTTTGATCTTTTCTACGGGGTCTGACGCTCAGTGGAACGAAAACTCACGTTAAGGGATTTTGG
TCATGAGATTATCAAAAAGGATCTTCACCTAGATCCTTTTAAATTAAAAATGAAGTTTTAAATCAATCTA
AAGTATATATGAGTAACCTGAGGCTATGGCAGGGCCTGCCGCCCCGACGTTGGCTGCGAGCCCTGGGCCT
TCACCCGAACTTGGGGGGTGGGGTGGGGAAAAGGAAGAAACGCGGGCGTATTGGCCCCAATGGGGTCTCG
GTGGGGTATCGACAGAGTGCCAGCCCTGGGACCGAACCCCGCGTTTATGAACAAACGACCCAACACCGTG
CGTTTTATTCTGTCTTTTTATTGCCGTCATAGCGCGGGTTCCTTCCGGTATTGTCTCCTTCCGTGTTTCA
GTTAGCCTCCCCCTAGGGTGGGCGAAGAACTCCAGCATGAGATCCCCGCGCTGGAGGATCATCCAGCCGG
CGTCCCGGAAAACGATTCCGAAGCCCAACCTTTCATAGAAGGCGGCGGTGGAATCGAAATCTCGTGATGG
CAGGTTGGGCGTCGCTTGGTCGGTCATTTCGAACCCCAGAGTCCCGCTCAGAAGAACTCGTCAAGAAGGC
GATAGAAGGCGATGCGCTGCGAATCGGGAGCGGCGATACCGTAAAGCACGAGGAAGCGGTCAGCCCATTC
GCCGCCAAGCTCTTCAGCAATATCACGGGTAGCCAACGCTATGTCCTGATAGCGGTCCGCCACACCCAGC
CGGCCACAGTCGATGAATCCAGAAAAGCGGCCATTTTCCACCATGATATTCGGCAAGCAGGCATCGCCAT
GAGTCACGACGAGATCCTCGCCGTCGGGCATGCTCGCCTTGAGCCTGGCGAACAGTTCGGCTGGCGCGAG
CCCCTGATGCTCTTCGTCCAGATCATCCTGATCGACAAGACCGGCTTCCATCCGAGTACGTGCTCGCTCG
ATGCGATGTTTCGCTTGGTGGTCGAATGGGCAGGTAGCCGGATCAAGCGTATGCAGCCGCCGCATTGCAT
CAGCCATGATGGATACTTTCTCGGCAGGAGCAAGGTGAGATGACAGGAGATCCTGCCCCGGCACTTCGCC
CAATAGCAGCCAGTCCCTTCCCGCTTCAGTGACAACGTCGAGCACAGCTGCGCAAGGAACGCCCGTCGTG
GCCAGCCACGATAGCCGCGCTGCCTCGTCTTGCAGTTCATTCAGGGCACCGGACAGGTCGGTCTTGACAA
AAAGAACCGGGCGCCCCTGCGCTGACAGCCGGAACACGGCGGCATCAGAGCAGCCGATTGTCTGTTGTGC
CCAGTCATAGCCGAATAGCCTCTCCACCCAAGCGGCCGGAGAACCTGCGTGCAATCCATCTTGTTCAATC
ATACTCTTCCTTTTTCAATATTATTGAAGCATTTATCAGGGTTATTGTCTCATGAGCGGATACATATTTG
AATGTATTTAGAAAAATAAACAAATAGGGGTTCCGCGCACATTTCCCCGAAAAGTGCCACCTGAACGAAG
CATCTGTGCTTCATTTTGTAGAACAAAAATGCAACGCGAGAGCGCTAATTTTTCAAACAAAGAATCTGAG
CTGCATTTTTACAGAACAGAAATGCAACGCGAAAGCGCTATTTTACCAACGAAGAATCTGTGCTTCATTT
TTGTAAAACAAAAATGCAACGCGAGAGCGCTAATTTTTCAAACAAAGAATCTGAGCTGCATTTTTACAGA
ACAGAAATGCAACGCGAGAGCGCTATTTTACCAACAAAGAATCTATACTTCTTTTTTGTTCTACAAAAAT
GCATCCCGAGAGCGCTATTTTTCTAACAAAGCATCTTAGATTACTTTTTTTCTCCTTTGTGCGCTCTATA
ATGCAGTCTCTTGATAACTTTTTGCACTGTAGGTCCGTTAAGGTTAGAAGAAGGCTACTTTGGTGTCTAT
TTTCTCTTCCATAAAAAAAGCCTGACTCCACTTCCCGCGTTTACTGATTACTAGCGAAGCTGCGGGTGCA
TTTTTTCAAGATAAAGGCATCCCCGATTATATTCTATACCGATGTGGATTGCGCATACTTTGTGAACAGA
AAGTGATAGCGTTGATGATTCTTCATTGGTCAGAAAATTATGAACGGTTTCTTCTATTTTGTCTCTATAT
ACTACGTATAGGAAATGTTTACATTTTCGTATTGTTTTCGATTCACTCTATGAATAGTTCTTACTACAAT
TTTTTTGTCTAAAGAGTAATACTAGAGATAAACATAAAAAATGTAGAGGTCGAGTTTAGATGCAAGTTCA
AGGAGCGAAAGGTGGATGGGTAGGTTATATAGGGATATAGCACAGAGATATATAGCAAAGAGATACTTTT
GAGCAATGTTTGTGGAAGCGGTATTCGCAATATTTTAGTAGCTCGTTACAGTCCGGTGCGTTTTTGGTTT
TTTGAAAGTGCGTCTTCAGAGCGCTTTTGGTTTTCAAAAGCGCTCTGAAGTTCCTATACTTTCTAGAGAA
TAGGAACTTCGGAATAGGAACTTCAAAGCGTTTCCGAAAACGAGCGCTTCCGAAAATGCAACGCGAGCTG
CGCACATACAGCTCACTGTTCACGTCGCACCTATATCTGCGTGTTGCCTGTATATATATATACATGAGAA
GAACGGCATAGTGCGTGTTTATGCTTAAATGCGTACTTATATGCGTCTATTTATGTAGGATGAAAGGTAG
TCTAGTACCTCCTGTGATATTATCCCATTCCATGCGGGGTATCGTATGCTTCCTTCAGCACTACCCTTTA
GCTGTTCTATATGCTGCCACTCCTCAATTGGATTAGTCTCATCCTTCAATGCTATCATTTCCTTTGATAT
TGGATCATACTAAGAAACCATTATTATCATGACATTAACCTATAAAAATAGGCGTATCACGAGGCCCTTT
CGTCTCGCGCGTTTCGGTGATGACGGTGAAAACCTCTGACACATGCAGCTCCCGGAGACGGTCACAGCTT
GTCTGTAAGCGGATGCCGGGAGCAGACAAGCCCGTCAGGGCGCGTCAGCGGGTGTTGGCGGGTGTCGGGG
CTGGCTTAACTATGCGGCATCAGAGCAGATTGTACTGAGAGTGCACCATAGATCAACGACATTACTATAT
ATATAATATAGGAAGCATTTAATAGAACAGCATCGTAATATATGTGTACTTTGCAGTTATGACGCCAGAT
GGCAGTAGTGGAAGATATTCTTTATTGAAAAATAGCTTGTCACCTTACGTACAATCTTGATCCGGAGCTT
TTCTTTTTTTGCCGATTAAGAATTAATTCGGTCGAAAAAAGAAAAGGAGAGGGCCAAGAGGGAGGGCATT
GGTGACTATTGAGCACGTGAGTATACGTGATTAAGCACACAAAGGCAGCTTGGAGTATGTCTGTTATTAA
TTTCACAGGTAGTTCTGGTCCATTGGTGAAAGTTTGCGGCTTGCAGAGCACAGAGGCCGCAGAATGTGCT
CTAGATTCCGATGCTGACTTGCTGGGTATTATATGTGTGCCCAATAGAAAGAGAACAATTGACCCGGTTA
TTGCAAGGAAAATTTCAAGTCTTGTAAAAGCATATAAAAATAGTTCAGGCACTCCGAAATACTTGGTTGG
CGTGTTTCGTAATCAACCTAAGGAGGATGTTTTGGCTCTGGTCAATGATTACGGCATTGATATCGTCCAA
CTGCATGGAGATGAGTCGTGGCAAGAATACCAAGAGTTCCTCGGTTTGCCAGTTATTAAAAGACTCGTAT
TTCCAAAAGACTGCAACATACTACTCAGTGCAGCTTCACAGAAACCTCATTCGTTTATTCCCTTGTTTGA
TTCAGAAGCAGGTGGGACAGGTGAACTTTTGGATTGGAACTCGATTTCTGACTGGGTTGGAAGGCAAGAG
AGCCCCGAAAGCTTACATTTTATGTTAGCTGGTGGACTGACGCCAGAAAATGTTGGTGATGCGCTTAGAT
TAAATGGCGTTATTGGTGTTGATGTAAGCGGAGGTGTGGAGACAAATGGTGTAAAAGACTCTAACAAAAT
AGCAAATTTCGTCAAAAATGCTAAGAAATAGGTTATTACTGAGTAGTATTTATTTAAGTATTGTTTGTGC
ACTTGCCGATCTATGCGGTGTGAAATACCGCACAGATGCGTAAGGAGAAAATACCGCATCAGGAAATTGT
AAGCGTTAATATTTTGTTAAAATTCGCGTTAAATTTTTGTTAAATCAGCTCATTTTTTAACCAATAGGCC
GAAATCGGCAAAATCCCTTATAAATCAAAAGAATAGACCGAGATAGGGT
[37 nt withheld, positions 7190-7226]
AAAGAACGTGGACTCCAACGTCAAAGG
[49 nt withheld, positions 7254-7302]
T
[91 nt withheld, positions 7304-7394]
G
[124 nt withheld, positions 7396-7519]
CCATTCGCCATTCAGGCTGCGCAACTGTTGGGAAGGGCGAT
Features (pLannotate 1.2.2; 23 found; start..end, strand, type, name):
     30..734     +  promoter       ADH1 promoter: S. cerevisiae ADH1; promoter for alcohol dehydrogenase 1
    762..1202    +  CDS            GAL4 DNA binding domain: DNA binding domain of the GAL4 transcriptional activator; Saccharomyces cerevisiae GAL4 (truncated)
   1213..1231    +  promoter       T7 promoter: promoter for bacteriophage T7 RNA polymerase
   1595..1642    +  terminator     T7 terminator: transcription terminator for bacteriophage T7 RNA polymerase
   1669..1856    +  terminator     ADH1 terminator: S. cerevisiae ADH1; transcription terminator for the S. cerevisiae alcohol dehydrogenase 1 (ADH1) gene
   1904..1920    -  protein_bind   lac operator: The lac repressor binds to the lac operator to inhibit transcription in E. coli. This inhibition can be relieved by adding lactose or isopropyl-β-D-thiogalactopyranoside (IPTG). lac repressor encoded by lacI
   1928..1958    -  promoter       lac promoter: promoter for the E. coli lac operon
   1973..1994    -  protein_bind   CAP binding site: CAP binding activates transcription in the presence of cAMP. E. coli catabolite activator protein
   2007..2099    -  CDS            lacI (fragment): lac repressor; lacI; The lac repressor binds to the lac operator to inhibit transcription in E. coli. This inhibition can be relieved by adding lactose or isopropyl-β-D-thiogalactopyranoside (IPTG).
   2282..2870    -  rep_origin     ori: high-copy-number ColE1/pMB1/pBR322/pUC origin of replication
   3092..3108    +  polyA_signal   bGH poly(A) signal (fragment): bovine growth hormone polyadenylation signal
   3199..3246    -  polyA_signal   HSV TK poly(A) signal: herpes simplex virus thymidine kinase polyadenylation signal (Cole and Stacy, 1985)
   3305..3457    -  CDS            ble (fragment): BLE_KLEPN - Experimental evidence at protein level: Swiss-Prot protein existence level 1. Binding protein with a strong affinity to the bleomycin family of antibiotics. Binds to CL990; an antimitotic-antibiotic compound. From Klebsiella pneumoniae.
   3478..4272    -  CDS            NeoR/KanR: aminoglycoside phosphotransferase from Tn5; aph(3')-II (or nptII); confers resistance to neomycin, kanamycin, and G418 (Geneticin®)
   4273..4377    -  promoter       AmpR promoter: bla
   4404..5746    -  rep_origin     2μ ori: yeast 2μ plasmid origin of replication
   5814..5849    +  CDS            rop (fragment): Rop protein, which maintains plasmids at low copy number; rop
   5951..6000    +  misc_feature   bom (fragment): basis of mobility region from pBR322
   6139..6286    +  promoter       TRP1 promoter: S. cerevisiae TRP1
   6287..6961    +  CDS            TRP1: phosphoribosylanthranilate isomerase, required for tryptophan biosynthesis; S. cerevisiae TRP1; yeast auxotrophic marker
   7012..7063    +  misc_feature   bom (fragment): basis of mobility region from pBR322
   7091..7519    -  rep_origin     f1 ori (sequence partly withheld): f1 bacteriophage origin of replication; arrow indicates direction of (+) strand synthesis
   7523..29      -  CDS            lacZα (fragment) (across the origin): LacZα fragment of β-galactosidase; lacZ fragment
