[The description below was written by a language model from this plasmid's Addgene catalogue record and pLannotate feature annotations shown in this document.]
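Description:
pTL353 is a yeast two-hybrid bait plasmid built on the pGBKT7 backbone, carrying OsaHIP59 from rice (Oryza sativa) as its insert. It is a shuttle vector. In E. coli it replicates from a high-copy ColE1/pUC-type origin and is selected with kanamycin through the Tn5 aminoglycoside phosphotransferase (NeoR/KanR) gene, driven by the AmpR promoter. In Saccharomyces cerevisiae it is maintained episomally by the 2μ origin and selected by complementation of tryptophan auxotrophy with the TRP1 marker under its own promoter. An f1 origin is also present, along with several small remnants of earlier vectors (lac promoter/operator, lacI, lacZα, rop, bom, ble and poly(A) fragments) that have no evident functional role here.

The expression cassette uses the yeast ADH1 promoter to drive the GAL4 DNA-binding domain, followed by a T7 promoter, the cloning region, and then the T7 and ADH1 terminators. The annotation tool did not label the insert itself, but an unannotated stretch of about 360 nt lies between the T7 promoter and the T7 terminator. This is where OsaHIP59 would be expected to sit as a fusion to the GAL4 DNA-binding domain, although the record does not state the cloning method or junctions. In a two-hybrid assay, such a bait fusion is co-expressed with a prey protein fused to an activation domain, and interaction between the two reconstitutes a transcriptional activator that switches on reporter genes. The T7 promoter additionally allows in vitro transcription of the insert without the GAL4 domain. The associated publication concerns host-target binding by a conserved blast fungus effector, which suggests the plasmid was used to test effector binding to this rice protein.
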