Addgene plasmid #168414: pTL353
Purpose: pGBKT7 yeast two-hybrid plasmid
Depositing lab: Sophien Kamoun. Depositing organization: Sainsbury Laboratory, Norwich. Publication: A single amino acid polymorphism in a conserved effector of the multihost blast fungus pathogen expands host-target binding spectrum. Bentham AR, Petit-Houdenot Y, Win J, Chuma I, Terauchi R, Banfield MJ, Kamoun S, Langner T. PLoS Pathog. 2021 Nov 10;17(11):e1009957. doi: 10.1371/journal.ppat.1009957. eCollection 2021 Nov. PubMed 34758051.
Backbone
  Vector backbone: pGBKT7
  Vector type: Yeast Expression
Growth in bacteria
  Bacterial resistance: Kanamycin, 50 μg/mL
  Growth temperature: 37°C
  Growth strain: DH5alpha
  Copy number: High Copy
Gene/Insert
  Gene/Insert name: OsaHIP59
  Species: Oryza sativa
  Cloning method: Unknown
Terms and licenses: Academic/Nonprofit Terms; Industry Terms: Not Available to Industry
How to cite: pTL353 was a gift from Sophien Kamoun (Addgene plasmid # 168414 ; http://n2t.net/addgene:168414 ; RRID:Addgene_168414)
