>Addgene plasmid #168414 | pTL353 | depositor partial sequence | sequence record 326514 | insert
GAATTCATCAAACGCGTGGAGCTGAAAGTTAGCGTGAACTGCTGCGATGGCTGCCGCAGCAAAGTGCTGA
AAGCCCTGAATCTGAAAGGCGTGCTGCGCACCGAAGTTCATCCGACCGCAGGTCGCGTTGCCGTGGTTGG
TGATGTGGATGCCGGTCGCCTGGTGAAACGCCTGGCCAAAGTGGGCAAGATTGCCGAAGTGATTGTGGTT
GCCCAGCCGAGCCCGGAAGTGGAACGTCGTCGTCGCGATGTGGGTGGCAGCAAAAAAGGATCC
